Addgene plasmid #156767: pD649-HAsp-NECTIN2-Fc(DAPA)-AviTag-6xHis
Purpose: Mammalian expression of cell-surface protein extracellular domain fused to Fc(DAPA)-Avi-6xHis. Protein is secreted from cells.
Depositing lab: Chris Garcia. Depositing organization: Stanford University. Publication: A Human IgSF Cell-Surface Interactome Reveals a Complex Network of Protein-Protein Interactions. Wojtowicz WM, Vielmetter J, Fernandes RA, Siepe DH, Eastman CL, Chisholm GB, Cox S, Klock H, Anderson PW, Rue SM, Miller JJ, Glaser SM, Bragstad ML, Vance J, Lam AW, Lesley SA, Zinn K, Garcia KC. Cell. 2020 Aug 20;182(4):1027-1043.e17. doi: 10.1016/j.cell.2020.07.025. PubMed 32822567.
Backbone
  Vector backbone: pD649
  Backbone size w/o insert (bp): 6106
  Vector type: Mammalian Expression
Growth in bacteria
  Bacterial resistance: Ampicillin, 100 μg/mL
  Growth temperature: 37°C
  Growth strain: DH5alpha
  Copy number: High Copy
Gene/Insert
  Gene/Insert name: NECTIN2 (alt name: NECT2)
  Species: H. sapiens (human)
  Insert size (bp): 987
  Mutation: Fc region of human IgG contains D265A and P329A mutations (DAPA)
  Entrez Gene: NECTIN2 (a.k.a. CD112, HVEB, PRR2, PVRL2, PVRR2)
  Promoter: CMV/SP6
  Tag / fusion protein: Fc(DAPA)-AviTag-6xHis (C terminal on backbone)
  Cloning method: Restriction Enzyme; 5′ cloning site GCGGCCGC (not destroyed); 3′ cloning site GGCGCGCC (not destroyed)
  Sequencing primers: 5′ ATTTAGGTGACACTATAG; 3′ CACGTACCAGTTGAACTTCACC
Resource information
  A portion of this plasmid was derived from a plasmid made by: synthesis by ThermoFisher
Terms and licenses: Academic/Nonprofit Terms; Industry Terms: Not Available to Industry
Depositor comments: Some plasmids in this collection may have an IS4-like element ISVsa5 family transposase upstream of the CMV promoter.
How to cite: pD649-HAsp-NECTIN2-Fc(DAPA)-AviTag-6xHis was a gift from Chris Garcia (Addgene plasmid # 156767 ; http://n2t.net/addgene:156767 ; RRID:Addgene_156767)
