[The description below was written by a language model from this plasmid's Addgene catalogue record and pLannotate feature annotations shown in this document.]
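Description:
pD649-HAsp-NECTIN2-Fc(DAPA)-AviTag-6xHis is a mammalian expression plasmid of about 7.1 kb, built on the pD649 backbone, for producing the extracellular domain of human NECTIN2 (also known as CD112 or PVRL2) as a secreted Fc fusion protein. It is maintained in E. coli at high copy through a ColE1/pUC-type origin and selected with ampicillin via a full-length β-lactamase gene. The feature table also detects short remnants of KanR, lacZα, an rrnB terminator and an f1 origin. These are fragments of backbone ancestry and are not expected to be functional.

Expression is driven by the CMV immediate-early enhancer and promoter, followed by a piece of CMV intron A and an SP6 promoter that could support in vitro transcription. The open reading frame begins with a leader peptide, called HAsp in the construct name although the annotation software matched part of it to an immunoglobulin heavy-chain signal sequence. This leader directs the product into the secretory pathway. The 987 bp NECTIN2 ectodomain insert sits between preserved NotI and AscI sites, in frame with a human IgG1 Fc region and then an AviTag and a 6xHis tag, and the transcript ends at a bGH polyadenylation signal. The Fc carries the D265A and P329A (DAPA) substitutions, which are generally used to reduce Fc effector binding. The Fc dimerises the ectodomain, the AviTag permits site-specific biotinylation by BirA, and the His tag allows metal-affinity purification.

A second cassette with SV40 and EM7 promoters, a puromycin resistance gene and an SV40 poly(A) signal could allow selection of stable mammalian lines. The plasmid belongs to a collection made for mapping interactions among human immunoglobulin-superfamily cell-surface proteins. The depositor notes that some members of the collection may carry an IS4-like transposase insertion upstream of the CMV promoter, but no such element is annotated here.
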