Features (pLannotate 1.2.2; 20 found; start..end, strand, type, name):
    119..143     -  CDS            KanR (fragment): aminoglycoside phosphotransferase; aph(3')-Ia; confers resistance to kanamycin
    254..842     +  rep_origin     ori: high-copy-number ColE1/pMB1/pBR322/pUC origin of replication
   1067..1084    +  terminator     rrnB T2 terminator (fragment): transcription terminator T2 from the E. coli rrnB gene
   1109..1128    -  CDS            lacZα (fragment): LacZα fragment of β-galactosidase; lacZ fragment
   1584..1600    +  protein_bind   lac operator: The lac repressor binds to the lac operator to inhibit transcription in E. coli. This inhibition can be relieved by adding lactose or isopropyl-β-D-thiogalactopyranoside (IPTG). lac repressor encoded by lacI
   1843..2146    +  enhancer       CMV enhancer: human cytomegalovirus immediate early enhancer
   2147..2350    +  promoter       CMV promoter: human cytomegalovirus (CMV) immediate early promoter
   2486..2529    +  intron         CMV intron (fragment): modified intron A from human cytomegalovirus
   2581..2599    +  promoter       SP6 promoter: promoter for bacteriophage SP6 RNA polymerase
   2603..2640    +  CDS            IgH signal sequence (fragment): signal sequence from the mouse immunoglobulin heavy chain variable region
   3490..4428    +  CDS            IGHG1 (fragment): IGHG1_HUMAN - Experimental evidence at protein level: Swiss-Prot protein existence level 1. Constant region of immunoglobulin heavy chains. Immunoglobulins, also known as antibodies, are membrane-bound or secreted glycoproteins produced by B lymphocytes. In the recognition phase of humoral immunity, the membrane-bound immunoglobulins serve as receptors which, upon binding of a specific antigen, trigger the clonal expansion and differentiation of B lymphocytes into immunoglobulins- secreting plasma cells. Secreted immunoglobulins mediate the effector phase of humoral immunity, which results in
   4643..4754    +  polyA_signal   bGH poly(A) signal: bovine growth hormone polyadenylation signal
   4755..4863    +  rep_origin     f1 ori (fragment): f1 bacteriophage origin of replication; arrow indicates direction of (+) strand synthesis
   4877..5206    +  promoter       SV40 promoter: SV40 enhancer and early promoter
   5254..5301    +  promoter       EM7 promoter: synthetic bacterial promoter&nbsp
   5320..5919    +  CDS            PuroR (fragment): puromycin N-acetyltransferase; pac from Streptomyces; confers resistance to puromycin
   5929..6054    +  CDS            ble (fragment): BLE_KLEPN - Experimental evidence at protein level: Swiss-Prot protein existence level 1. Binding protein with a strong affinity to the bleomycin family of antibiotics. Binds to CL990; an antimitotic-antibiotic compound. From Klebsiella pneumoniae.
   6049..6170    +  polyA_signal   SV40 poly(A) signal: SV40 polyadenylation signal
   6223..7083    -  CDS            AmpR: β-lactamase; bla; confers resistance to ampicillin, carbenicillin, and related antibiotics
   7086..89      -  promoter       AmpR promoter (fragment) (across the origin): bla
>Addgene plasmid #156767 | pD649-HAsp-NECTIN2-Fc(DAPA)-AviTag-6xHis | addgene full sequence | sequence record 449665 | Addgene NGS Result
TTTCAATATTATTGAAGCATTTATCAGGGTTATTGTCTCATGAGCGGATACATATTTGAATGTATTTAGA
AAAATAAACAAATAGGGGTCAGTGTTACAACCAATTAACCAATTCTGAACATTATCGCGAGCCCATTTAT
ACCTGAATATGGCTCATAACACCCCTTGCTCATGACCAAAATCCCTTAACGTGAGTTACGCGCGCGTCGT
TCCACTGAGCGTCAGACCCCGTAGAAAAGATCAAAGGATCTTCTTGAGATCCTTTTTTTCTGCGCGTAAT
CTGCTGCTTGCAAACAAAAAAACCACCGCTACCAGCGGTGGTTTGTTTGCCGGATCAAGAGCTACCAACT
CTTTTTCCGAAGGTAACTGGCTTCAGCAGAGCGCAGATACCAAATACTGTTCTTCTAGTGTAGCCGTAGT
TAGCCCACCACTTCAAGAACTCTGTAGCACCGCCTACATACCTCGCTCTGCTAATCCTGTTACCAGTGGC
TGCTGCCAGTGGCGATAAGTCGTGTCTTACCGGGTTGGACTCAAGACGATAGTTACCGGATAAGGCGCAG
CGGTCGGGCTGAACGGGGGGTTCGTGCACACAGCCCAGCTTGGAGCGAACGACCTACACCGAACTGAGAT
ACCTACAGCGTGAGCTATGAGAAAGCGCCACGCTTCCCGAAGGGAGAAAGGCGGACAGGTATCCGGTAAG
CGGCAGGGTCGGAACAGGAGAGCGCACGAGGGAGCTTCCAGGGGGAAACGCCTGGTATCTTTATAGTCCT
GTCGGGTTTCGCCACCTCTGACTTGAGCGTCGATTTTTGTGATGCTCGTCAGGGGGGCGGAGCCTATGGA
AAAACGCCAGCAACGCGGCCTTTTTACGGTTCCTGGCCTTTTGCTGGCCTTTTGCTCACATGTTCTTTCC
TGCGTTATCCCCTGATTCTGTGGATAACCGTATTACCGCCTTTGAGTGAGCTGATACCGCTCGCCGCAGC
CGAACGACCGAGCGCAGCGAGTCAGTGAGCGAGGAAGCGGAAGGCGAGAGTAGGGAACTGCCAGGCATCA
AACTAAGCAGAAGGCCCCTGACGGATGGCCTTTTTGCGTTTCTACAAACTCTTTCTGTGTTGTAAAACGA
CGGCCAGTCTTAAGCTCGGGCCCCCTGGGCGGTTCTGATAACGAGTAATCGTTAATCCGCAAATAACGTA
AAAACCCGCTTCGGCGGGTTTTTTTATGGGGGGAGTTTAGGGAAAGAGCATTTGTCAGAATATTTAAGGG
CGCCTGTCACTTTGCTTGATATATGAGAATTATTTAACCTTATAAATGAGAAAAAAGCAACGCACTTTAA
ATAAGATACGTTGCTTTTTCGATTGATGAACACCTATAATTAAACTATTCATCTATTATTTATGATTTTT
TGTATATACAATATTTCTAGTTTGTTAAAGAGAATTAAGAAAATAAATCTCGAAAATAATAAAGGGAAAA
TCAGTTTTTGATATCAAAATTATACATGTCAACGATAATACAAAATATAATACAAACTATAAGATGTTAT
CAGTATTTATTATCATTTAGAATAAATTTTGTGTCGCCCTTAATTGTGAGCGGATAACAATTACGAGCTT
CATGCACAGTGGCGTTGACTCAATATTGGCCATTAGCCATATTATTCATTGGTTATATAGCATAAATCAA
TATTGGCTATTGGCCATTGCATACGTTGTATCTATATCATAATATGTACATTTATATTGGCTCATGTCCA
ATATGACCGCCATGTTGGCATTGATTATTGACTAGTTATTAATAGTAATCAATTACGGGGTCATTAGTTC
ATAGCCCATATATGGAGTTCCGCGTTACATAACTTACGGTAAATGGCCCGCCTGGCTGACCGCCCAACGA
CCCCCGCCCATTGACGTCAATAATGACGTATGTTCCCATAGTAACGCCAATAGGGACTTTCCATTGACGT
CAATGGGTGGAGTATTTACGGTAAACTGCCCACTTGGCAGTACATCAAGTGTATCATATGCCAAGTACGC
CCCCTATTGACGTCAATGACGGTAAATGGCCCGCCTGGCATTATGCCCAGTACATGACCTTATGGGACTT
TCCTACTTGGCAGTACATCTACGTATTAGTCATCGCTATTACCATGGTGATGCGGTTTTGGCAGTACATC
AATGGGCGTGGATAGCGGTTTGACTCACGGGGATTTCCAAGTCTCCACCCCATTGACGTCAATGGGAGTT
TGTTTTGGCACCAAAATCAACGGGACTTTCCAAAATGTCGTAACAACTCCGCCCCATTGACGCAAATGGG
CGGTAGGCGTGTACGGTGGGAGGTCTATATAAGCAGAGCTCGTTTAGTGAACCGTCAGATCGCCTGGAGA
CGCCATCCACGCTGTTTTGACCTCCATAGAAGACACCGGGACCGATCCAGCCTCCGCGGCCGGGAACGGT
GCATTGGAACGCGGATTCCCCGTGCCAAGAGTGACGTAAGTACCGCCTATAGAGTCTATAGGCCCACCCC
CTTGGCTTCGTTAGAACGCGGCTACAATTAATACATAACCTTATGTATCATACACATACGATTTAGGTGA
CACTATAGAATAACATCCACTTTGCCTTTCTCTCCACAGGTGTCCACTCCCAGGTCCAACTGCACCTCGG
TTCTATCGAAAACGCGCCTGCTAGCGCCACCATGAAGACCATCATTGCCCTGAGCTACATCTTCTGCCTG
GTGTTCGCTGCGGCCGCCCAAGATGTTCGAGTTCAGGTTTTGCCTGAAGTGCGGGGCCAGCTCGGAGGAA
CAGTTGAACTGCCTTGTCATCTGCTGCCTCCAGTGCCTGGCCTGTACATCTCTCTGGTTACCTGGCAGAG
GCCCGACGCTCCTGCCAATCATCAGAATGTGGCCGCCTTCCATCCTAAGATGGGCCCTAGCTTCCCATCT
CCTAAGCCTGGCAGCGAGAGACTGAGCTTTGTGTCTGCCAAGCAGAGCACCGGACAGGATACAGAGGCTG
AGCTGCAGGATGCCACACTGGCTCTGCATGGCCTGACAGTGGAAGATGAGGGCAACTACACATGCGAGTT
CGCCACCTTTCCTAAGGGCTCTGTGCGGGGCATGACCTGGCTGAGAGTGATCGCCAAGCCTAAGAATCAG
GCCGAGGCTCAGAAAGTGACCTTCTCTCAGGACCCTACCACAGTGGCCCTGTGCATCTCTAAAGAGGGCA
GACCTCCTGCCAGAATCAGCTGGCTGTCTAGCCTGGACTGGGAAGCCAAAGAAACCCAGGTGTCCGGAAC
ACTGGCCGGCACTGTGACAGTGACCAGCAGATTCACACTGGTGCCTAGCGGTAGAGCTGATGGCGTGACC
GTGACATGCAAGGTGGAACACGAGAGCTTCGAGGAACCCGCTCTGATCCCTGTGACACTGTCTGTGCGGT
ATCCTCCTGAGGTGTCCATCAGCGGCTACGACGACAACTGGTATCTGGGCAGAACAGACGCCACACTGAG
CTGCGACGTGCGGTCTAATCCTGAGCCAACAGGCTACGATTGGAGCACCACCAGCGGCACCTTTCCAACA
TCTGCTGTGGCCCAGGGCTCTCAGCTGGTTATTCATGCCGTGGACAGCCTGTTCAACACCACCTTCGTGT
GCACCGTGACCAATGCCGTTGGAATGGGCAGAGCCGAGCAAGTGATCTTCGTGCGGGAAACACCTAATAC
TGCCGGTGCTGGTGCTACCGGCGGAGGCGCGCCGGGCGGCGACAAGACCCACACCTGCCCCCCCTGCCCA
GCTCCAGAACTGCTGGGAGGGCCTTCCGTGTTCCTGTTCCCCCCCAAGCCCAAGGACACCCTGATGATCA
GCAGGACCCCCGAGGTGACCTGCGTGGTGGTGGCCGTGTCCCACGAGGACCCAGAGGTGAAGTTCAACTG
GTACGTGGACGGCGTGGAGGTGCACAACGCCAAGACCAAGCCCAGAGAGGAGCAGTACAACAGCACCTAC
AGGGTGGTGTCCGTGCTGACCGTGCTGCACCAGGACTGGCTGAACGGCAAAGAATACAAGTGCAAAGTCT
CCAACAAGGCCCTGGCTGCCCCAATCGAAAAGACAATCAGCAAGGCCAAGGGCCAGCCACGGGAGCCCCA
GGTGTACACCCTGCCCCCCAGCCGGGAGGAGATGACCAAGAACCAGGTGTCCCTGACCTGTCTGGTGAAG
GGCTTCTACCCCAGCGATATCGCCGTGGAGTGGGAGAGCAACGGCCAGCCCGAGAACAACTACAAGACCA
CCCCCCCAGTGCTGGACAGCGACGGCAGCTTCTTCCTGTACAGCAAGCTGACCGTGGACAAGTCCAGGTG
GCAGCAGGGCAACGTGTTCAGCTGCAGCGTGATGCACGAGGCCCTGCACAACCACTACACCCAGAAGTCC
CTGAGCCTGAGCCCCGGCGGCAGCGGTCTTAATGATATTTTCGAGGCTCAGAAGATTGAGTGGCATGAAC
ACCACCACCATCACCACTAAGGCCGGCCTGTAGTCACTGGCACAACGCGTTACCCGGTAAGCCAATCGGG
TATACACGGTCGTCATACTGCAGACAGGGTTCTTCTACTTTGCAAGATAGTCTTGAGTAGTAAAATAAAT
AGATAGAGAAAATCAGCCTCGACTGTGCCTTCTAGTTGCCAGCCATCTGTTGTTTGCCCCTCCCCCGTGC
CTTCCTTGACCCTGGAAGGTGCCACTCCCACTGTCCTTTCCTAATAAAATGAGGAAATTGCATCACAACA
CTCAACCCTATCTCGGTCTATTCTTTTGATTTATAAGGGATTTTGCCGATTTCGGCCTATTGGTTAAAAA
ATGAGCTGATTTAACAAAAATTTAACGCGAATTAATTCTGTGGAATGTGTGTCAGTTAGGGTGTGGAAAG
TCCCCAGGCTCCCCAGCAGGCAGAAGTATGCAAAGCATGCATCTCAATTAGTCAGCAACCAGGTGTGGAA
AGTCCCCAGGCTCCCCAGCAGGCAGAAGTATGCAAAGCATGCATCTCAATTAGTCAGCAACCATAGTCCC
GCCCCTAACTCCGCCCATCCCGCCCCTAACTCCGCCCAGTTCCGCCCATTCTCCGCCCCATGGCTGACTA
ATTTTTTTTATTTATGCAGAGGCCGAGGCCGCCTCTGCCTCTGAGCTATTCCAGAAGTAGTGAGGAGGCT
TTTTTGGAGGCCTAGGCTTTTGCAAAAAGCTCCCGGGAGCTTGTATATCCATTTTCGGATCTGATCAGCA
CGTGTTGACAATTAATCATCGGCATAGTATATCGGCATAGTATAATACGACAAGGTGAGGAACTAAACCA
TGACCGAGTACAAGCCCACGGTGCGCCTCGCCACCCGCGACGACGTCCCCAGGGCCGTACGCACCCTCGC
CGCCGCGTTCGCCGACTACCCCGCCACGCGCCACACCGTCGATCCGGACCGCCACATCGAGCGGGTCACC
GAGCTGCAAGAACTCTTCCTCACGCGCGTCGGGCTCGACATCGGCAAGGTGTGGGTCGCGGACGACGGCG
CCGCGGTGGCGGTCTGGACCACGCCGGAGAGCGTCGAAGCGGGGGCGGTGTTCGCCGAGATCGGCCCGCG
CATGGCCGAGTTGAGCGGTTCCCGGCTGGCCGCGCAGCAACAGATGGAAGGCCTCCTGGCGCCGCACCGG
CCCAAGGAGCCCGCGTGGTTCCTGGCCACCGTCGGCGTCTCGCCCGACCACCAGGGCAAGGGTCTGGGCA
GCGCCGTCGTGCTCCCCGGAGTGGAGGCGGCCGAGCGCGCCGGGGTGCCCGCCTTCCTGGAGACATCCGC
GCCCCGCAACCTCCCCTTCTACGAGCGGCTCGGCTTCACCGTCACCGCCGACGTCGAGGTGCCCGAAGGA
CCGCGCACCTGGTGCATGACCCGCAAGCCCGGTGCCTGACACGTGCTACGAGATTTCGATTCCACCGCCG
CCTTCTATGAAAGGTTGGGCTTCGGAATCGTTTTCCGGGACGCCGGCTGGATGATCCTCCAGCGCGGGGA
TCTCATGCTGGAGTTCTTCGCCCACCCCAACTTGTTTATTGCAGCTTATAATGGTTACAAATAAAGCAAT
AGCATCACAAATTTCACAAATAAAGCATTTTTTTCACTGCATTCTAGTTGTGGTTTGTCCAAACTCATCA
ATGTATCTTATCATGTCTGTATACCGTCGACCTCTAGCTAGAGCTTGGCGTAATCATGGTCATTACCAAT
GCTTAATCAGTGAGGCACCTATCTCAGCGATCTGTCTATTTCGTTCATCCATAGTTGCCTGACTCCCCGT
CGTGTAGATAACTACGATACGGGAGGGCTTACCATCTGGCCCCAGCGCTGCGATGATACCGCGAGAACCA
CGCTCACCGGCTCCGGATTTATCAGCAATAAACCAGCCAGCCGGAAGGGCCGAGCGCAGAAGTGGTCCTG
CAACTTTATCCGCCTCCATCCAGTCTATTAATTGTTGCCGGGAAGCTAGAGTAAGTAGTTCGCCAGTTAA
TAGTTTGCGCAACGTTGTTGCCATCGCTACAGGCATCGTGGTGTCACGCTCGTCGTTTGGTATGGCTTCA
TTCAGCTCCGGTTCCCAACGATCAAGGCGAGTTACATGATCCCCCATGTTGTGCAAAAAAGCGGTTAGCT
CCTTCGGTCCTCCGATCGTTGTCAGAAGTAAGTTGGCCGCAGTGTTATCACTCATGGTTATGGCAGCACT
GCATAATTCTCTTACTGTCATGCCATCCGTAAGATGCTTTTCTGTGACTGGTGAGTACTCAACCAAGTCA
TTCTGAGAATAGTGTATGCGGCGACCGAGTTGCTCTTGCCCGGCGTCAATACGGGATAATACCGCGCCAC
ATAGCAGAACTTTAAAAGTGCTCATCATTGGAAAACGTTCTTCGGGGCGAAAACTCTCAAGGATCTTACC
GCTGTTGAGATCCAGTTCGATGTAACCCACTCGTGCACCCAACTGATCTTCAGCATCTTTTACTTTCACC
AGCGTTTCTGGGTGAGCAAAAACAGGAAGGCAAAATGCCGCAAAAAAGGGAATAAGGGCGACACGGAAAT
GTTGAATACTCATATTCTTCCTT
