>Addgene plasmid #156767 | pD649-HAsp-NECTIN2-Fc(DAPA)-AviTag-6xHis | depositor partial sequence | sequence record 302644 | insert (extracellular domain)
CAAGATGTTCGAGTTCAGGTTTTGCCTGAAGTGCGGGGCCAGCTCGGAGGAACAGTTGAACTGCCTTGTC
ATCTGCTGCCTCCAGTGCCTGGCCTGTACATCTCTCTGGTTACCTGGCAGAGGCCCGACGCTCCTGCCAA
TCATCAGAATGTGGCCGCCTTCCATCCTAAGATGGGCCCTAGCTTCCCATCTCCTAAGCCTGGCAGCGAG
AGACTGAGCTTTGTGTCTGCCAAGCAGAGCACCGGACAGGATACAGAGGCTGAGCTGCAGGATGCCACAC
TGGCTCTGCATGGCCTGACAGTGGAAGATGAGGGCAACTACACATGCGAGTTCGCCACCTTTCCTAAGGG
CTCTGTGCGGGGCATGACCTGGCTGAGAGTGATCGCCAAGCCTAAGAATCAGGCCGAGGCTCAGAAAGTG
ACCTTCTCTCAGGACCCTACCACAGTGGCCCTGTGCATCTCTAAAGAGGGCAGACCTCCTGCCAGAATCA
GCTGGCTGTCTAGCCTGGACTGGGAAGCCAAAGAAACCCAGGTGTCCGGAACACTGGCCGGCACTGTGAC
AGTGACCAGCAGATTCACACTGGTGCCTAGCGGTAGAGCTGATGGCGTGACCGTGACATGCAAGGTGGAA
CACGAGAGCTTCGAGGAACCCGCTCTGATCCCTGTGACACTGTCTGTGCGGTATCCTCCTGAGGTGTCCA
TCAGCGGCTACGACGACAACTGGTATCTGGGCAGAACAGACGCCACACTGAGCTGCGACGTGCGGTCTAA
TCCTGAGCCAACAGGCTACGATTGGAGCACCACCAGCGGCACCTTTCCAACATCTGCTGTGGCCCAGGGC
TCTCAGCTGGTTATTCATGCCGTGGACAGCCTGTTCAACACCACCTTCGTGTGCACCGTGACCAATGCCG
TTGGAATGGGCAGAGCCGAGCAAGTGATCTTCGTGCGGGAAACACCTAATACTGCCGGTGCTGGTGCTAC
CGGCGGA
